Addgene plasmid #170678: pStr-KDEL_EPV-CXCL9-mCherry-SBP
Purpose: Expresses ER-targeted streptavidin-KDEL (hook) and CXCL9-mCherry-SBP targeted to the ER lumen with an N-terminal EPV tripeptide (cargo) for RUSH.
Depositing lab: Ke Xu. Depositing organization: University of California, Berkeley. Publication: SURF4-induced tubular ERGIC selectively expedites ER-to-Golgi transport. Yan R, Chen K, Wang B, Xu K. Dev Cell. 2022 Feb 28;57(4):512-525.e8. doi: 10.1016/j.devcel.2021.12.018. Epub 2022 Jan 19. PubMed 35051356.
Backbone
  Vector backbone: Str-KDEL_SBP-EGFP-Ecadherin
  Backbone manufacturer: Franck Perez Lab (Addgene #65286)
  Backbone size w/o insert (bp): 4407
  Total vector size (bp): 6277
  Vector type: Mammalian Expression
Growth in bacteria
  Bacterial resistance: Ampicillin, 100 μg/mL
  Growth temperature: 37°C
  Growth strain: DH5alpha
  Copy number: High Copy
Gene/Insert 1
  Gene/Insert name: CXCL9
  Species: H. sapiens (human), Synthetic
  Insert size (bp): 1246
  Mutation: Changed threonine 23 to glutamate (T23E)
  GenBank ID: NM_002416.2
  Entrez Gene: CXCL9 (a.k.a. CMK, Humig, MIG, SCYB9, crg-10)
  Promoter: IRES
  Tag / fusion protein: mCherry (C terminal on insert); SBP (C terminal on insert)
  Cloning method: Restriction Enzyme; 5′ cloning site AscI (not destroyed); 3′ cloning site XbaI (not destroyed)
  Sequencing primers: 5′ IRES-F; 3′ SV40pA-R
Gene/Insert 2
  Gene/Insert name: streptavidin-KDEL
  Species: Synthetic
  Insert size (bp): 624
  Promoter: T7
  Cloning method: Unknown
  Sequencing primers: 5′ T7
Terms and licenses: Academic/Nonprofit Terms; Industry Terms: Not Available to Industry
How to cite: pStr-KDEL_EPV-CXCL9-mCherry-SBP was a gift from Ke Xu (Addgene plasmid # 170678 ; http://n2t.net/addgene:170678 ; RRID:Addgene_170678)
