[The description below was written by a language model from this plasmid's Addgene catalogue record and pLannotate feature annotations shown in this document.]
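Description:
pStr-KDEL_EPV-CXCL9-mCherry-SBP is a bicistronic mammalian expression plasmid for the RUSH (retention using selective hooks) secretory transport assay, derived from the Str-KDEL_SBP-EGFP-Ecadherin backbone. It is propagated in E. coli through a high-copy ColE1/pUC-type origin with ampicillin selection (AmpR). No mammalian selection marker is recorded or annotated, which suggests transient use.

A single transcription unit is driven by the CMV immediate-early enhancer and promoter. The T7 promoter that the catalogue lists for the hook lies just downstream of CMV and mainly serves as a sequencing or in vitro transcription site. The first cistron encodes the hook: core streptavidin preceded by a short fragment matching STIM1, which presumably supplies the signal peptide, and carrying a KDEL retrieval motif that keeps it in the ER lumen. A chimeric intron and an EMCV IRES follow. The IRES allows cap-independent translation of the second cistron, the cargo, which is cloned between AscI and XbaI. The cargo is human CXCL9 fused at its C terminus to mCherry and streptavidin-binding peptide (SBP); SBP is listed in the catalogue but was not picked up by the automated annotation. A T23E substitution changes the residues exposed after signal peptide cleavage so that the mature protein begins with an EPV tripeptide. An SV40 polyadenylation signal terminates the transcript.

In cells, the SBP tag binds the ER-resident streptavidin and holds the red fluorescent cargo in the ER. Adding biotin displaces SBP and releases the cargo as a synchronized wave, so ER-to-Golgi traffic can be imaged. The associated publication concerns SURF4-dependent export, so the engineered N-terminal tripeptide is evidently intended to test how that motif affects transport kinetics.
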