Features (pLannotate 1.2.2; 21 found; start..end, strand, type, name):
      1..380     +  enhancer       CMV enhancer: human cytomegalovirus immediate early enhancer
    381..584     +  promoter       CMV promoter: human cytomegalovirus (CMV) immediate early promoter
    580..613     +  LTR            5' LTR (truncated) (fragment): truncated 5' long terminal repeat (LTR) from HIV-1
    629..647     +  promoter       T7 promoter: promoter for bacteriophage T7 RNA polymerase
    720..833     +  CDS            STIM1 (fragment): STIM1_HUMAN - Also known as GOK From Homo sapiens (Human).
    819..1319    +  CDS            SAV_STRAV (fragment): Experimental evidence at protein level: Swiss-Prot protein existence level 1. The biological function of streptavidin is not known. Forms a strong non-covalent specific complex with biotin (one molecule of biotin per subunit of streptavidin). From Streptomyces avidinii.
   1412..1641    +  intron         chimeric intron: chimera between introns from adenovirus and immunoglobulin heavy chain genes
   1824..2286    +  misc_feature   IRES: internal ribosome entry site (IRES) of the encephalomyocarditis virus (EMCV)
   2313..2687    +  CDS            CXCL9: CXCL9_HUMAN - Also known as CMK, MIG, SCYB9. Experimental evidence at protein level: Swiss-Prot protein existence level 1. Cytokine that affects the growth, movement, or activation state of cells that participate in immune and inflammatory response. Chemotactic for activated T-cells. Binds to CXCR3. From Homo sapiens (Human).
   2712..3419    +  CDS            mCherry: mCherry is a basic (constitutively fluorescent) red fluorescent protein published in 2004, derived from Discosoma sp.. It is reported to be a very rapidly-maturing monomer with low acid sensitivity.
   3570..3654    +  CDS            large T antigen (fragment): large T antigen from SV40 (simian virus 40)
   3677..3798    +  polyA_signal   SV40 poly(A) signal: SV40 polyadenylation signal
   3809..3860    +  polyA_signal   SV40 poly(A) signal (fragment): SV40 polyadenylation signal
   3924..3940    -  protein_bind   lac operator: The lac repressor binds to the lac operator to inhibit transcription in E. coli. This inhibition can be relieved by adding lactose or isopropyl-β-D-thiogalactopyranoside (IPTG). lac repressor encoded by lacI
   3948..3978    -  promoter       lac promoter: promoter for the E. coli lac operon
   3993..4014    -  protein_bind   CAP binding site: CAP binding activates transcription in the presence of cAMP. E. coli catabolite activator protein
   4027..4119    -  CDS            lacI (fragment): lac repressor; lacI; The lac repressor binds to the lac operator to inhibit transcription in E. coli. This inhibition can be relieved by adding lactose or isopropyl-β-D-thiogalactopyranoside (IPTG).
   4302..4890    -  rep_origin     ori: high-copy-number ColE1/pMB1/pBR322/pUC origin of replication
   5061..5921    -  CDS            AmpR: β-lactamase; bla; confers resistance to ampicillin, carbenicillin, and related antibiotics
   5922..6026    -  promoter       AmpR promoter: bla
   6085..6137    -  misc_feature   bom (fragment): basis of mobility region from pBR322
>Addgene plasmid #170678 | pStr-KDEL_EPV-CXCL9-mCherry-SBP | addgene full sequence | sequence record 335801 | Addgene NGS Result
GACATTGATTATTGACTAGTTATTAATAGTAATCAATTACGGGGTCATTAGTTCATAGCCCATATATGGA
GTTCCGCGTTACATAACTTACGGTAAATGGCCCGCCTGGCTGACCGCCCAACGACCCCCGCCCATTGACG
TCAATAATGACGTATGTTCCCATAGTAACGCCAATAGGGACTTTCCATTGACGTCAATGGGTGGAGTATT
TACGGTAAACTGCCCACTTGGCAGTACATCAAGTGTATCATATGCCAAGTACGCCCCCTATTGACGTCAA
TGACGGTAAATGGCCCGCCTGGCATTATGCCCAGTACATGACCTTATGGGACTTTCCTACTTGGCAGTAC
ATCTACGTATTAGTCATCGCTATTACCATGGTGATGCGGTTTTGGCAGTACATCAATGGGCGTGGATAGC
GGTTTGACTCACGGGGATTTCCAAGTCTCCACCCCATTGACGTCAATGGGAGTTTGTTTTGGCACCAAAA
TCAACGGGACTTTCCAAAATGTCGTAACAACTCCGCCCCATTGACGCAAATGGGCGGTAGGCGTGTACGG
TGGGAGGTCTATATAAGCAGAGCTCTCTGGCTAACTAGAGAACCCACTGCTTACTGGCTTATCGAAATTA
ATACGACTCACTATAGGGAGACCCAAGCTTGGTACCGAGCTCGGATCGATATCTGCGGCCTAGCTAGCGC
TTAAGGCCTGTTAACCGGTATGGATGTATGCGTCCGTCTTGCCCTGTGGCTCCTCTGGGGACTCCTCCTG
CACCAGGGCCAGAGCCTCAGCCATAGTCACAGTGAGAAGGCGACAGGAACCAGCTCGGGCGCCGGTTTAA
ACGACCCTAGCAAAGACTCAAAAGCTCAGGTGTCCGCTGCCGAGGCTGGCATTACTGGAACATGGTACAA
TCAGCTCGGGAGCACCTTTATTGTGACTGCTGGAGCCGATGGAGCCCTCACCGGAACATACGAATCTGCT
GTGGGAAACGCCGAATCACGGTACGTCCTCACTGGCCGATACGATAGTGCCCCTGCCACCGACGGATCTG
GGACTGCCCTGGGATGGACTGTCGCTTGGAAAAACAACTACCGGAATGCTCATTCTGCCACAACATGGAG
TGGACAGTACGTGGGAGGCGCTGAGGCTAGAATCAATACACAGTGGCTGCTCACATCTGGCACAACCGAG
GCAAATGCTTGGAAATCCACCCTGGTGGGACATGACACATTCACCAAAGTGAAACCCTCCGCCGCTTCAA
TCGATGCCGCCAAAAAAGCCGGAGTCAACAACGGCAATCCTCTGGATGCCGTCCAGCAGCTCGGACCGAA
AGATGAACTGTGAGCGGCCGCATAGATAACTGATCCAGTGTGCTGGAATTAATTCGCTGTCTGCGAGGGC
CAGCTGTTGGGGTGAGTACTCCCTCTCAAAAGCGGGCATGACTTCTGCGCTAAGATTGTCAGTTTCCAAA
AACGAGGAGGATTTGATATTCACCTGGCCCGCGGTGATGCCTTTGAGGGTGGCCGCGTCCATCTGGTCAG
AAAAGACAATCTTTTTGTTGTCAAGCTTGAGGTGTGGCAGGCTTGAGATCTGGCCATACACTTGAGTGAC
AATGACATCCACTTTGCCTTTCTCTCCACAGGTGTCCACTCCCAGGTCCAACTGCAGGTCGAGCATGCAT
CTAGGGCGGCCAATTCCGCCCCTCTCCCCCCCCCCCTCTCCCTCCCCCCCCCCTAACGTTACTGGCCGAA
GCCGCTTGGAATAAGGCCGGTGTGCGTTTGTCTATATGTTATTTTCCACCATATTGCCGTCTTTTGGCAA
TGTGAGGGCCCGGAAACCTGGCCCTGTCTTCTTGACGAGCATTCCTAGGGGTCTTTCCCCTCTCGCCAAA
GGAATGCAAGGTCTGTTGAATGTCGTGAAGGAAGCAGTTCCTCTGGAAGCTTCTTGAAGACAAACAACGT
CTGTAGCGACCCTTTGCAGGCAGCGGAACCCCCCACCTGGCGACAGGTGCCTCTGCGGCCAAAAGCCACG
TGTATAAGATACACCTGCAAAGGCGGCACAACCCCAGTGCCACGTTGTGAGTTGGATAGTTGTGGAAAGA
GTCAAATGGCTCTCCTCAAGCGTATTCAACAAGGGGCTGAAGGATGCCCAGAAGGTACCCCATTGTATGG
GATCTGATCTGGGGCCTCGGTGCACATGCTTTACATGTGTTTAGTCGAGGTTAAAAAAACGTCTAGGCCC
CCCGAACCACGGGGACGTGGTTTTCCTTTGAAAAACACGATGATAAGCTTGCCACAACCCGGGAGGCGCG
CCATGAAGAAGTCTGGAGTCCTGTTCCTCTTGGGGATCATTCTGTTGGTACTGATAGGTGTACAAGGTGA
ACCAGTCGTAAGAAAAGGGCGGTGTTCCTGCATTTCCACCAATCAAGGGACGATCCATCTCCAATCCCTT
AAAGACCTGAAGCAATTTGCTCCAAGCCCCTCTTGTGAGAAGATTGAAATCATCGCTACACTGAAGAATG
GAGTACAAACATGCCTGAACCCGGATTCTGCAGACGTCAAAGAGCTCATCAAGAAATGGGAGAAACAAGT
TTCTCAAAAGAAGAAACAAAAGAACGGCAAGAAGCATCAGAAGAAGAAAGTACTGAAGGTGCGGAAAAGC
CAAAGGTCTCGCCAAAAGAAGACAACCGTCGACTCAGGCAGTAGTGGAAGCATGGTCAGCAAGGGAGAAG
AGGACAACATGGCTATCATAAAAGAGTTCATGAGGTTTAAAGTCCATATGGAAGGCAGCGTCAATGGTCA
CGAGTTCGAGATAGAAGGAGAGGGCGAGGGAAGGCCATACGAAGGTACGCAGACAGCCAAGCTGAAAGTG
ACCAAAGGCGGTCCCCTTCCCTTCGCATGGGACATTCTTAGTCCCCAGTTTATGTACGGGTCTAAAGCGT
ATGTTAAACACCCCGCGGACATTCCGGATTACCTGAAGCTGTCTTTTCCGGAAGGATTTAAGTGGGAGCG
GGTCATGAATTTTGAAGACGGTGGGGTCGTGACCGTTACCCAAGATTCCAGCCTGCAAGACGGAGAATTT
ATCTACAAGGTCAAGCTCAGGGGCACAAATTTCCCATCCGATGGACCTGTGATGCAAAAGAAAACTATGG
GATGGGAAGCCTCAAGCGAGAGAATGTATCCAGAGGACGGTGCATTGAAAGGAGAAATTAAGCAAAGACT
CAAACTCAAAGATGGCGGGCATTACGACGCTGAGGTCAAGACCACCTATAAGGCGAAGAAACCCGTCCAG
CTGCCCGGCGCCTATAATGTTAACATTAAACTGGACATCACAAGCCATAACGAAGATTATACAATCGTCG
AGCAGTACGAGCGAGCGGAAGGACGGCATAGCACTGGCGGGATGGATGAGCTTTACAAGGGATCCGGAAG
CGACGAGAAGACCACTGGTTGGCGAGGTGGACACGTTGTTGAAGGACTGGCTGGGGAACTTGAACAACTT
CGTGCACGACTGGAGCATCACCCACAAGGTCAACGTGAACCATAGGGCCTCGAGGGCCATCTAGATAACT
GATCATAATCAGCCATACCACATTTGTAGAGGTTTTACTTGCTTTAAAAAACCTCCCACACCTCCCCCTG
AACCTGAAACATAAAATGAATGCAATTGTTGTTGTTAACTTGTTTATTGCAGCTTATAATGGTTACAAAT
AAAGCAATAGCATCACAAATTTCACAAATAAAGCATTTTTTTCACTGCATTCTAGTTGTGGTTTGTCCAA
ACTCATCAATGTATCTTAACGCGTCGAGTGCATTCTAGTTGTGGTTTGTCCAAACTCATCAATGTATCTT
ATCATGTCTGTATACCGTCGACCTCTAGCTAGAGCTTGGCGTAATCATGGTCATAGCTGTTTCCTGTGTG
AAATTGTTATCCGCTCACAATTCCACACAACATACGAGCCGGAAGCATAAAGTGTAAAGCCTGGGGTGCC
TAATGAGTGAGCTAACTCACATTAATTGCGTTGCGCTCACTGCCCGCTTTCCAGTCGGGAAACCTGTCGT
GCCAGCTGCATTAATGAATCGGCCAACGCGCGGGGAGAGGCGGTTTGCGTATTGGGCGCTCTTCCGCTTC
CTCGCTCACTGACTCGCTGCGCTCGGTCGTTCGGCTGCGGCGAGCGGTATCAGCTCACTCAAAGGCGGTA
ATACGGTTATCCACAGAATCAGGGGATAACGCAGGAAAGAACATGTGAGCAAAAGGCCAGCAAAAGGCCA
GGAACCGTAAAAAGGCCGCGTTGCTGGCGTTTTTCCATAGGCTCCGCCCCCCTGACGAGCATCACAAAAA
TCGACGCTCAAGTCAGAGGTGGCGAAACCCGACAGGACTATAAAGATACCAGGCGTTTCCCCCTGGAAGC
TCCCTCGTGCGCTCTCCTGTTCCGACCCTGCCGCTTACCGGATACCTGTCCGCCTTTCTCCCTTCGGGAA
GCGTGGCGCTTTCTCATAGCTCACGCTGTAGGTATCTCAGTTCGGTGTAGGTCGTTCGCTCCAAGCTGGG
CTGTGTGCACGAACCCCCCGTTCAGCCCGACCGCTGCGCCTTATCCGGTAACTATCGTCTTGAGTCCAAC
CCGGTAAGACACGACTTATCGCCACTGGCAGCAGCCACTGGTAACAGGATTAGCAGAGCGAGGTATGTAG
GCGGTGCTACAGAGTTCTTGAAGTGGTGGCCTAACTACGGCTACACTAGAAGAACAGTATTTGGTATCTG
CGCTCTGCTGAAGCCAGTTACCTTCGGAAAAAGAGTTGGTAGCTCTTGATCCGGCAAACAAACCACCGCT
GGTAGCGGTGGTTTTTTTGTTTGCAAGCAGCAGATTACGCGCAGAAAAAAAGGATCTCAAGAAGATCCTT
TGATCTTTTCTACGGGGTCTGACGCTCAGTGGAACGAAAACTCACGTTAAGGGATTTTGGTCATGAGATT
ATCAAAAAGGATCTTCACCTAGATCCTTTTAAATTAAAAATGAAGTTTTAAATCAATCTAAAGTATATAT
GAGTAAACTTGGTCTGACAGTTACCAATGCTTAATCAGTGAGGCACCTATCTCAGCGATCTGTCTATTTC
GTTCATCCATAGTTGCCTGACTCCCCGTCGTGTAGATAACTACGATACGGGAGGGCTTACCATCTGGCCC
CAGTGCTGCAATGATACCGCGAGACCCACGCTCACCGGCTCCAGATTTATCAGCAATAAACCAGCCAGCC
GGAAGGGCCGAGCGCAGAAGTGGTCCTGCAACTTTATCCGCCTCCATCCAGTCTATTAATTGTTGCCGGG
AAGCTAGAGTAAGTAGTTCGCCAGTTAATAGTTTGCGCAACGTTGTTGCCATTGCTACAGGCATCGTGGT
GTCACGCTCGTCGTTTGGTATGGCTTCATTCAGCTCCGGTTCCCAACGATCAAGGCGAGTTACATGATCC
CCCATGTTGTGCAAAAAAGCGGTTAGCTCCTTCGGTCCTCCGATCGTTGTCAGAAGTAAGTTGGCCGCAG
TGTTATCACTCATGGTTATGGCAGCACTGCATAATTCTCTTACTGTCATGCCATCCGTAAGATGCTTTTC
TGTGACTGGTGAGTACTCAACCAAGTCATTCTGAGAATAGTGTATGCGGCGACCGAGTTGCTCTTGCCCG
GCGTCAATACGGGATAATACCGCGCCACATAGCAGAACTTTAAAAGTGCTCATCATTGGAAAACGTTCTT
CGGGGCGAAAACTCTCAAGGATCTTACCGCTGTTGAGATCCAGTTCGATGTAACCCACTCGTGCACCCAA
CTGATCTTCAGCATCTTTTACTTTCACCAGCGTTTCTGGGTGAGCAAAAACAGGAAGGCAAAATGCCGCA
AAAAAGGGAATAAGGGCGACACGGAAATGTTGAATACTCATACTCTTCCTTTTTCAATATTATTGAAGCA
TTTATCAGGGTTATTGTCTCATGAGCGGATACATATTTGAATGTATTTAGAAAAATAAACAAATAGGGGT
TCCGCGCACATTTCCCCGAAAAGTGCCACCTGACGTCGACGGATCGGGAGATCTCCCGATCCCCTATGGT
GCACTCTCAGTACAATCTGCTCTGATGCCGCATAGTTAAGCCAGTATCTGCTCCCTGCTTGTGTGTTGGA
GGTCGCTGAGTAGTGCGCGAGCAAAATTTAAGCTACAACAAGGCAAGGCTTGACCGACAATTGCATGAAG
AATCTGCTTAGGGTTAGGCGTTTTGCGCTGCTTCGCGATGTACGGGCCAGATATACGCGTT
